Addgene plasmid #27241: pEF-BOS huTBK1 Flag-His
Depositing lab: Kate Fitzgerald. Depositing organization: University of Massachusetts, Worcester.
Backbone
  Vector backbone: pEF-BOS
  Backbone size w/o insert (bp): 5500
  Vector type: Mammalian Expression
Growth in bacteria
  Bacterial resistance: Ampicillin, 100 μg/mL
  Growth temperature: 37°C
  Growth strain: DH5alpha
  Copy number: Unknown
Gene/Insert
  Gene/Insert name: TANK-binding kinase 1 (alt names: TBK1; NAK; T2K)
  Species: H. sapiens (human)
  Insert size (bp): 2190
  GenBank ID: NP_037386
  Entrez Gene: TBK1 (a.k.a. FTDALS4, IIAE8, NAK, T2K)
  Tag / fusion protein: Flag (C terminal on backbone); His6 (C terminal on backbone)
  Cloning method: Restriction Enzyme; 5′ cloning site Xho1 (unknown if destroyed); 3′ cloning site BamH1 (unknown if destroyed)
  Sequencing primers: 5′ EF1a-F
Terms and licenses: Academic/Nonprofit Terms; Industry Terms: Not Available to Industry
How to cite: pEF-BOS huTBK1 Flag-His was a gift from Kate Fitzgerald (Addgene plasmid # 27241)
