[The description below was written by a language model from this plasmid's Addgene catalogue record.]
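Description:
pEF-BOS huTBK1 Flag-His is a mammalian expression plasmid built on the pEF-BOS backbone (about 5.5 kb without insert) that carries the human TANK-binding kinase 1 coding sequence (TBK1, also known as NAK or T2K), an insert of roughly 2.2 kb. The cDNA was placed between XhoI and BamHI sites by restriction cloning, although the record does not say whether those sites survived. The open reading frame reads into Flag and His6 tags supplied by the backbone, so the kinase is produced with both epitopes at its C terminus. The plasmid is propagated in E. coli under ampicillin selection. The copy number is listed as unknown, and no origin of replication or mammalian selection marker is recorded. No feature table accompanies the entry, so element positions cannot be described.

The promoter is not explicitly stated, but the pEF-BOS family drives expression from the human EF-1α promoter, and the listed EF1a forward sequencing primer is consistent with that arrangement. This promoter gives strong constitutive expression in a wide range of mammalian cell types after transfection. The Flag tag allows detection by immunoblotting or immunofluorescence and immunoprecipitation of the protein and its binding partners, while the His6 tag permits capture on metal-affinity resin. TBK1 is a serine/threonine kinase best known for its role in innate immune signalling, where it phosphorylates interferon regulatory factors. A construct of this kind is suited to overexpression, interaction, and kinase activity studies, though the record itself does not specify an intended application.
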