>Addgene plasmid #27241 | pEF-BOS huTBK1 Flag-His | addgene partial sequence | sequence record 33583 | 27241 with EF1a-Fwd
AGGAATTCTCTAGAGATCCCTCGACCTCGAGATGCAGAGCACTTCTAATCATCTGTGGCTTTTATCTGAT
ATTTTAGGCCAAGGAGCTACTGCAAATGTCTTTCGTGGAAGACATAAGAAAACTGGTGATTTATTTGCTA
TCAAAGTATTTAATAACATAAGCTTCCTTCGTCCAGTGGATGTTCAAATGAGAGAATTTGAAGTGTTGAA
AAAACTCAATCACAAAAATATTGTCAAATTATTTGCTATTGAAGAGGAGACAACAACAAGACATAAAGTA
CTTATTATGGAATTTTGTCCATGTGGGAGTTTATACACTGTTTTAGAAGAACCTTCTAATGCCTATGGAC
TACCAGAATCTGAATTCTTAATTGTTTTGCGAGATGTGGTGGGTGGAATGAATCATCTACGAGAGAATGG
TATAGTGCACCGTGATATCAAGCCAGGAAATATCATGCGTGTTATAGGGGAAGATGGACAGTCTGTGTAC
AAACTCACAGATTTTGGTGCAGCTAGAGAATTAGAAGATGATGAGCAGTTTGTTTCTCTGTATGGCACAG
AAGAATATTTGCACCCTGATATGTATGAGAGAGCAGTGCTAAGAAAAGATCATCAGAAGAAATATGGAGC
AACAGTTGATCTTTGGAGCATTGGGGTAACATTTTACCATGCAGCTACTGGATCACTGCCATTTAGACCC
TTTGAAGGGCCTCGTAGGAATAAAGAAGTGATGTATAAAATAATTACAGGAAAGCCTTCTGGTGCAATAT
CTGGAGTACAGAAAGCAGAAAATGGACCAATTGACTGGAGTGGAGACAT
