>Addgene plasmid #27241 | pEF-BOS huTBK1 Flag-His | addgene partial sequence | sequence record 33584 | 27241 with G-CSF-R 5'-GATGGGGAACACTGCTGTTTA
GGAGACCTGATACTCTCAAGGGTCCCAGGTGGGGACCCTCACTCTAGAGTCGCGGCCGCTCAGTGGTGGT
GGTGGTGGTGCTTGTCATCGTCGTCCTTGTAGTCCTTGACGATCCTTCCTTCAATGGATCCAAGACAGTC
AACGTTGCGAAGGCCACCATCCATGGTTAAAGAGCCAAACCTTTCTAAAATGTGGTTATTTTCAGCAAGT
TCTTTAACCACCCCTTCCATCTCTTCCTTTAATTTCTTCATACCAAGAGTCATTTCTACTAATGTGTTAG
AACTTGGATAAATTGGGGTCATGGTATGTTTGATTCCACTGGAAGCTGTAAACATTTTCTGAGGCAGAGT
TTCTTGTAACTCATTAGTATATTCTTGATATTTTGATACTTCTTCTTCAATATCAAAACACTGATTAGTC
AGCGATAATAACTGTTTCCTAAGATGAAGCATCTTTCTTATCCATTCTTCTGACTTATTCAAAAATGCCT
CATACTTTTTAACACATTCATCTGTAAAGTGCGTCATAGCTTTTGTGGCATGGTAATACAGTTTTTGCTT
ATCAAATTTGTGGATTTGTTCTTCATTATAAGCTAATCTACGTTCTGCTTTGTCTTTTTTGAACTGATAG
TAAATCTCTGTCATGCAATTTAACAGGACTTGTAGTTTTTCTACATTTCTGTCTTTCGGATGAGTGCCTT
C
